Addgene plasmid #195495: 2X_pX458_pSpCas9(BB)-2A-GFP_eSOX17.2_KO
Purpose: Cas9-2A-GFP expression vector bearing two sgRNAs targeting the core endoderm distal enhancer of human SOX17
Depositing lab: Alexander Meissner. Depositing organization: Max Planck Institute for Molecular Genetics. Publication: T-REX17 is a transiently expressed non-coding RNA essential for human endoderm formation. Landshammer A, Bolondi A, Kretzmer H, Much C, Buschow R, Rose A, Wu HJ, Mackowiak SD, Braendl B, Giesselmann P, Tornisiello R, Parsi KM, Huey J, Mielke T, Meierhofer D, Maehr R, Hnisz D, Michor F, Rinn JL, Meissner A. Elife. 2023 Jan 31;12:e83077. doi: 10.7554/eLife.83077. PubMed 36719724.
Backbone
  Vector backbone: 2X_pX458_pSpCas9(BB)-2A-GFP (Plasmid #172221)
  Backbone manufacturer: Alexander Meissner
  Backbone size w/o insert (bp): 9699
  Total vector size (bp): 9703
  Modifications to backbone: Two sgRNAs targeting the core endoderm distal enhancer of SOX17
  Vector type: Mammalian Expression, CRISPR
Growth in bacteria
  Bacterial resistance: Ampicillin, 100 μg/mL
  Growth temperature: 37°C
  Growth strain: DH5alpha
  Copy number: Unknown
Gene/Insert
  Gene/Insert name: sgRNA
  gRNA/shRNA sequence: GATTAGGTGGCCCCTAACAC, CAAAATCCATGCTAGGCTCC
  Species: H. sapiens (human)
  GenBank ID: hg19, chr8:55137540-55138209
  Entrez Gene: SOX17 (a.k.a. VUR3)
  Promoter: U6
  Tag / fusion protein: 3XFLAG (N terminal on insert); GFP (C terminal on insert)
  Cloning method: Gibson Cloning
  Sequencing primers: 5′ CGATACAAGGCTGTTAGAGAG; 3′ ggaaagtccctattggcgtta
Resource information
  A portion of this plasmid was derived from a plasmid made by: sgRNAs were ordered from Sigma-Aldrich as synthetic ssODN oligonucleotides
Terms and licenses: Academic/Nonprofit Terms; Industry Terms: Not Available to Industry
How to cite: 2X_pX458_pSpCas9(BB)-2A-GFP_eSOX17.2_KO was a gift from Alexander Meissner (Addgene plasmid # 195495 ; http://n2t.net/addgene:195495 ; RRID:Addgene_195495)
