[The description below was written by a language model from this plasmid's Addgene catalogue record and pLannotate feature annotations shown in this document.]
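Description:
2X_pX458_pSpCas9(BB)-2A-GFP_eSOX17.2_KO is a mammalian CRISPR expression plasmid built on a dual-guide derivative of the pX458 backbone, designed to delete the core endoderm distal enhancer of human SOX17 (eSOX17.2, on chromosome 8). It carries two tandem guide cassettes, each consisting of a human U6 RNA polymerase III promoter followed by a spacer and the Streptococcus pyogenes gRNA scaffold. Expressing two guides that flank the target region lets Cas9 cut on both sides, so the intervening enhancer segment can be excised. The guides were introduced as synthetic oligonucleotides by Gibson cloning.

Downstream of the guide cassettes, a hybrid promoter made of the CMV enhancer, the chicken β-actin promoter and a hybrid intron drives S. pyogenes Cas9. The annotation software splits Cas9 into N- and C-terminal portions, but they are contiguous. The record lists an N-terminal 3xFLAG tag, and a nucleoplasmin nuclear localisation signal is annotated at the C terminus. As the construct name indicates, EGFP follows via a 2A peptide, so it is produced as a separate protein from the same transcript, which ends at a bGH polyadenylation signal. GFP fluorescence therefore marks transfected, Cas9-expressing cells and allows them to be enriched by sorting. No mammalian drug-selection marker is annotated.

A single AAV2 ITR remnant lies after the poly(A) signal, which is not enough for AAV packaging. Propagation in E. coli relies on a high-copy ColE1/pUC-type origin and ampicillin resistance, and an f1 origin is also present. The depositor sequence (9,703 nt) and the repository's sequencing result (9,653 nt) differ slightly in length, with the chicken β-actin promoter annotated as overlapping fragments in the latter, but they otherwise show the same architecture.
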