Features (pLannotate 1.2.2; 21 found; start..end, strand, type, name):
      1..241     +  promoter       U6 promoter: RNA polymerase III promoter for human U6 snRNA
    270..345     +  misc_RNA       gRNA scaffold: guide RNA scaffold for the Streptococcus pyogenes CRISPR/Cas9 system
    352..395     +  misc_RNA       gRNA scaffold (fragment): guide RNA scaffold for the Streptococcus pyogenes CRISPR/Cas9 system
    451..682     +  promoter       U6 promoter: RNA polymerase III promoter for human U6 snRNA
    711..786     +  misc_RNA       gRNA scaffold: guide RNA scaffold for the Streptococcus pyogenes CRISPR/Cas9 system
    855..1140    +  enhancer       CMV enhancer: human cytomegalovirus immediate early enhancer; contains an 18-bp deletion relative to the standard CMV enhancer
   1142..1419    +  promoter       chicken β-actin promoter: No description available
   1420..1647    +  intron         hybrid intron: hybrid between chicken β-actin (CBA) and minute virus of mice (MMV) introns (Gray et al., 2011)
   1785..3386    +  CDS            Cas9(N): N-terminal portion of Streptococcus pyogenes Cas9 (Zetsche et al., 2015)
   3387..5885    +  CDS            Cas9(C): C-terminal portion of Streptococcus pyogenes Cas9 (Zetsche et al., 2015)
   5886..5933    +  CDS            nucleoplasmin NLS: bipartite nuclear localization signal from nucleoplasmin
   6003..6716    +  CDS            EGFP: EGFP is a basic (constitutively fluorescent) green fluorescent protein published in 1996, derived from Aequorea victoria. It is reported to be a rapidly-maturing weak dimer with moderate acid sensitivity.
   6750..6861    +  polyA_signal   bGH poly(A) signal: bovine growth hormone polyadenylation signal
   6966..7106    +  repeat_region  AAV2 ITR: inverted terminal repeat of adeno-associated virus serotype 2 inverted
   7111..7162    -  misc_feature   bom (fragment): basis of mobility region from pBR322
   7181..7636    +  rep_origin     f1 ori (sequence partly withheld): f1 bacteriophage origin of replication; arrow indicates direction of (+) strand synthesis
   7637..7686    -  misc_feature   bom (fragment): basis of mobility region from pBR322
   7788..7823    -  CDS            rop (fragment): Rop protein, which maintains plasmids at low copy number; rop
   7918..8022    +  promoter       AmpR promoter: bla
   8023..8883    +  CDS            AmpR: β-lactamase; bla; confers resistance to ampicillin, carbenicillin, and related antibiotics
   9054..9642    +  rep_origin     ori: high-copy-number ColE1/pMB1/pBR322/pUC origin of replication
>Addgene plasmid #195495 | 2X_pX458_pSpCas9(BB)-2A-GFP_eSOX17.2_KO | depositor full sequence | sequence record 379452 | 2X_pX458_pSpCas9(BB)-2A-GFP_eSOX17.2_KO sequence 9703 bps
GAGGGCCTATTTCCCATGATTCCTTCATATTTGCATATACGATACAAGGCTGTTAGAGAGATAATTGGAA
TTAATTTGACTGTAAACACAAAGATATTAGTACAAAATACGTGACGTAGAAAGTAATAATTTCTTGGGTA
GTTTGCAGTTTTAAAATTATGTTTTAAAATGGACTATCATATGCTTACCGTAACTTGAAAGTATTTCGAT
TTCTTGGCTTTATATATCTTGTGGAAAGGACGAAACACCGATTAGGTGGCCCCTAACACGTTTTAGAGCT
AGAAATAGCAAGTTAAAATAAGGCTAGTCCGTTATCAACTTGAAAAAGTGGCACCGAGTCGGTGCTTTTT
TGTTTTAGAGCTAGAAATAGCAAGTTAAAATAAGGCTAGTCCGTTTTTAGCGCGTGCGCCAATTCTGCAG
ACAAATGGCTCTAGAGGTACCAATATGCATTTTCCCATGATTCCTTCATATTTGCATATACGATACAAGG
CTGTTAGAGAGATAATTGGAATTAATTTGACTGTAAACACAAAGATATTAGTACAAAATACGTGACGTAG
AAAGTAATAATTTCTTGGGTAGTTTGCAGTTTTAAAATTATGTTTTAAAATGGACTATCATATGCTTACC
GTAACTTGAAAGTATTTCGATTTCTTGGCTTTATATATCTTGTGGAAAGGACGAAACACCCAAAATCCAT
GCTAGGCTCCGTTTTAGAGCTAGAAATAGCAAGTTAAAATAAGGCTAGTCCGTTATCAACTTGAAAAAGT
GGCACCGAGTCGGTGCTTTTTTGTTTTCCTGCAGGAGATTTAGCGCGTGCGCCAATTCTGCAGACAAATG
GCTCTAGAGGTACCCGTTACATAACTTACGGTAAATGGCCCGCCTGGCTGACCGCCCAACGACCCCCGCC
CATTGACGTCAATAGTAACGCCAATAGGGACTTTCCATTGACGTCAATGGGTGGAGTATTTACGGTAAAC
TGCCCACTTGGCAGTACATCAAGTGTATCATATGCCAAGTACGCCCCCTATTGACGTCAATGACGGTAAA
TGGCCCGCCTGGCATTGTGCCCAGTACATGACCTTATGGGACTTTCCTACTTGGCAGTACATCTACGTAT
TAGTCATCGCTATTACCATGGTCGAGGTGAGCCCCACGTTCTGCTTCACTCTCCCCATCTCCCCCCCCTC
CCCACCCCCAATTTTGTATTTATTTATTTTTTAATTATTTTGTGCAGCGATGGGGGCGGGGGGGGGGGGG
GGGCGCGCGCCAGGCGGGGCGGGGCGGGGCGAGGGGCGGGGCGGGGCGAGGCGGAGAGGTGCGGCGGCAG
CCAATCAGAGCGGCGCGCTCCGAAAGTTTCCTTTTATGGCGAGGCGGCGGCGGCGGCGGCCCTATAAAAA
GCGAAGCGCGCGGCGGGCGGGAGTCGCTGCGCGCTGCCTTCGCCCCGTGCCCCGCTCCGCCGCCGCCTCG
CGCCGCCCGCCCCGGCTCTGACTGACCGCGTTACTCCCACAGGTGAGCGGGCGGGACGGCCCTTCTCCTC
CGGGCTGTAATTAGCTGAGCAAGAGGTAAGGGTTTAAGGGATGGTTGGTTGGTGGGGTATTAATGTTTAA
TTACCTGGAGCACCTGCCTGAAATCACTTTTTTTCAGGTTGGACCGGTGCCACCATGGACTATAAGGACC
ACGACGGAGACTACAAGGATCATGATATTGATTACAAAGACGATGACGATAAGATGGCCCCAAAGAAGAA
GCGGAAGGTCGGTATCCACGGAGTCCCAGCAGCCGACAAGAAGTACAGCATCGGCCTGGACATCGGCACC
AACTCTGTGGGCTGGGCCGTGATCACCGACGAGTACAAGGTGCCCAGCAAGAAATTCAAGGTGCTGGGCA
ACACCGACCGGCACAGCATCAAGAAGAACCTGATCGGAGCCCTGCTGTTCGACAGCGGCGAAACAGCCGA
GGCCACCCGGCTGAAGAGAACCGCCAGAAGAAGATACACCAGACGGAAGAACCGGATCTGCTATCTGCAA
GAGATCTTCAGCAACGAGATGGCCAAGGTGGACGACAGCTTCTTCCACAGACTGGAAGAGTCCTTCCTGG
TGGAAGAGGATAAGAAGCACGAGCGGCACCCCATCTTCGGCAACATCGTGGACGAGGTGGCCTACCACGA
GAAGTACCCCACCATCTACCACCTGAGAAAGAAACTGGTGGACAGCACCGACAAGGCCGACCTGCGGCTG
ATCTATCTGGCCCTGGCCCACATGATCAAGTTCCGGGGCCACTTCCTGATCGAGGGCGACCTGAACCCCG
ACAACAGCGACGTGGACAAGCTGTTCATCCAGCTGGTGCAGACCTACAACCAGCTGTTCGAGGAAAACCC
CATCAACGCCAGCGGCGTGGACGCCAAGGCCATCCTGTCTGCCAGACTGAGCAAGAGCAGACGGCTGGAA
AATCTGATCGCCCAGCTGCCCGGCGAGAAGAAGAATGGCCTGTTCGGAAACCTGATTGCCCTGAGCCTGG
GCCTGACCCCCAACTTCAAGAGCAACTTCGACCTGGCCGAGGATGCCAAACTGCAGCTGAGCAAGGACAC
CTACGACGACGACCTGGACAACCTGCTGGCCCAGATCGGCGACCAGTACGCCGACCTGTTTCTGGCCGCC
AAGAACCTGTCCGACGCCATCCTGCTGAGCGACATCCTGAGAGTGAACACCGAGATCACCAAGGCCCCCC
TGAGCGCCTCTATGATCAAGAGATACGACGAGCACCACCAGGACCTGACCCTGCTGAAAGCTCTCGTGCG
GCAGCAGCTGCCTGAGAAGTACAAAGAGATTTTCTTCGACCAGAGCAAGAACGGCTACGCCGGCTACATT
GACGGCGGAGCCAGCCAGGAAGAGTTCTACAAGTTCATCAAGCCCATCCTGGAAAAGATGGACGGCACCG
AGGAACTGCTCGTGAAGCTGAACAGAGAGGACCTGCTGCGGAAGCAGCGGACCTTCGACAACGGCAGCAT
CCCCCACCAGATCCACCTGGGAGAGCTGCACGCCATTCTGCGGCGGCAGGAAGATTTTTACCCATTCCTG
AAGGACAACCGGGAAAAGATCGAGAAGATCCTGACCTTCCGCATCCCCTACTACGTGGGCCCTCTGGCCA
GGGGAAACAGCAGATTCGCCTGGATGACCAGAAAGAGCGAGGAAACCATCACCCCCTGGAACTTCGAGGA
AGTGGTGGACAAGGGCGCTTCCGCCCAGAGCTTCATCGAGCGGATGACCAACTTCGATAAGAACCTGCCC
AACGAGAAGGTGCTGCCCAAGCACAGCCTGCTGTACGAGTACTTCACCGTGTATAACGAGCTGACCAAAG
TGAAATACGTGACCGAGGGAATGAGAAAGCCCGCCTTCCTGAGCGGCGAGCAGAAAAAGGCCATCGTGGA
CCTGCTGTTCAAGACCAACCGGAAAGTGACCGTGAAGCAGCTGAAAGAGGACTACTTCAAGAAAATCGAG
TGCTTCGACTCCGTGGAAATCTCCGGCGTGGAAGATCGGTTCAACGCCTCCCTGGGCACATACCACGATC
TGCTGAAAATTATCAAGGACAAGGACTTCCTGGACAATGAGGAAAACGAGGACATTCTGGAAGATATCGT
GCTGACCCTGACACTGTTTGAGGACAGAGAGATGATCGAGGAACGGCTGAAAACCTATGCCCACCTGTTC
GACGACAAAGTGATGAAGCAGCTGAAGCGGCGGAGATACACCGGCTGGGGCAGGCTGAGCCGGAAGCTGA
TCAACGGCATCCGGGACAAGCAGTCCGGCAAGACAATCCTGGATTTCCTGAAGTCCGACGGCTTCGCCAA
CAGAAACTTCATGCAGCTGATCCACGACGACAGCCTGACCTTTAAAGAGGACATCCAGAAAGCCCAGGTG
TCCGGCCAGGGCGATAGCCTGCACGAGCACATTGCCAATCTGGCCGGCAGCCCCGCCATTAAGAAGGGCA
TCCTGCAGACAGTGAAGGTGGTGGACGAGCTCGTGAAAGTGATGGGCCGGCACAAGCCCGAGAACATCGT
GATCGAAATGGCCAGAGAGAACCAGACCACCCAGAAGGGACAGAAGAACAGCCGCGAGAGAATGAAGCGG
ATCGAAGAGGGCATCAAAGAGCTGGGCAGCCAGATCCTGAAAGAACACCCCGTGGAAAACACCCAGCTGC
AGAACGAGAAGCTGTACCTGTACTACCTGCAGAATGGGCGGGATATGTACGTGGACCAGGAACTGGACAT
CAACCGGCTGTCCGACTACGATGTGGACCATATCGTGCCTCAGAGCTTTCTGAAGGACGACTCCATCGAC
AACAAGGTGCTGACCAGAAGCGACAAGAACCGGGGCAAGAGCGACAACGTGCCCTCCGAAGAGGTCGTGA
AGAAGATGAAGAACTACTGGCGGCAGCTGCTGAACGCCAAGCTGATTACCCAGAGAAAGTTCGACAATCT
GACCAAGGCCGAGAGAGGCGGCCTGAGCGAACTGGATAAGGCCGGCTTCATCAAGAGACAGCTGGTGGAA
ACCCGGCAGATCACAAAGCACGTGGCACAGATCCTGGACTCCCGGATGAACACTAAGTACGACGAGAATG
ACAAGCTGATCCGGGAAGTGAAAGTGATCACCCTGAAGTCCAAGCTGGTGTCCGATTTCCGGAAGGATTT
CCAGTTTTACAAAGTGCGCGAGATCAACAACTACCACCACGCCCACGACGCCTACCTGAACGCCGTCGTG
GGAACCGCCCTGATCAAAAAGTACCCTAAGCTGGAAAGCGAGTTCGTGTACGGCGACTACAAGGTGTACG
ACGTGCGGAAGATGATCGCCAAGAGCGAGCAGGAAATCGGCAAGGCTACCGCCAAGTACTTCTTCTACAG
CAACATCATGAACTTTTTCAAGACCGAGATTACCCTGGCCAACGGCGAGATCCGGAAGCGGCCTCTGATC
GAGACAAACGGCGAAACCGGGGAGATCGTGTGGGATAAGGGCCGGGATTTTGCCACCGTGCGGAAAGTGC
TGAGCATGCCCCAAGTGAATATCGTGAAAAAGACCGAGGTGCAGACAGGCGGCTTCAGCAAAGAGTCTAT
CCTGCCCAAGAGGAACAGCGATAAGCTGATCGCCAGAAAGAAGGACTGGGACCCTAAGAAGTACGGCGGC
TTCGACAGCCCCACCGTGGCCTATTCTGTGCTGGTGGTGGCCAAAGTGGAAAAGGGCAAGTCCAAGAAAC
TGAAGAGTGTGAAAGAGCTGCTGGGGATCACCATCATGGAAAGAAGCAGCTTCGAGAAGAATCCCATCGA
CTTTCTGGAAGCCAAGGGCTACAAAGAAGTGAAAAAGGACCTGATCATCAAGCTGCCTAAGTACTCCCTG
TTCGAGCTGGAAAACGGCCGGAAGAGAATGCTGGCCTCTGCCGGCGAACTGCAGAAGGGAAACGAACTGG
CCCTGCCCTCCAAATATGTGAACTTCCTGTACCTGGCCAGCCACTATGAGAAGCTGAAGGGCTCCCCCGA
GGATAATGAGCAGAAACAGCTGTTTGTGGAACAGCACAAGCACTACCTGGACGAGATCATCGAGCAGATC
AGCGAGTTCTCCAAGAGAGTGATCCTGGCCGACGCTAATCTGGACAAAGTGCTGTCCGCCTACAACAAGC
ACCGGGATAAGCCCATCAGAGAGCAGGCCGAGAATATCATCCACCTGTTTACCCTGACCAATCTGGGAGC
CCCTGCCGCCTTCAAGTACTTTGACACCACCATCGACCGGAAGAGGTACACCAGCACCAAAGAGGTGCTG
GACGCCACCCTGATCCACCAGAGCATCACCGGCCTGTACGAGACACGGATCGACCTGTCTCAGCTGGGAG
GCGACAAAAGGCCGGCGGCCACGAAAAAGGCCGGCCAGGCAAAAAAGAAAAAGGAATTCGGCAGTGGAGA
GGGCAGAGGAAGTCTGCTAACATGCGGTGACGTCGAGGAGAATCCTGGCCCAGTGAGCAAGGGCGAGGAG
CTGTTCACCGGGGTGGTGCCCATCCTGGTCGAGCTGGACGGCGACGTAAACGGCCACAAGTTCAGCGTGT
CCGGCGAGGGCGAGGGCGATGCCACCTACGGCAAGCTGACCCTGAAGTTCATCTGCACCACCGGCAAGCT
GCCCGTGCCCTGGCCCACCCTCGTGACCACCCTGACCTACGGCGTGCAGTGCTTCAGCCGCTACCCCGAC
CACATGAAGCAGCACGACTTCTTCAAGTCCGCCATGCCCGAAGGCTACGTCCAGGAGCGCACCATCTTCT
TCAAGGACGACGGCAACTACAAGACCCGCGCCGAGGTGAAGTTCGAGGGCGACACCCTGGTGAACCGCAT
CGAGCTGAAGGGCATCGACTTCAAGGAGGACGGCAACATCCTGGGGCACAAGCTGGAGTACAACTACAAC
AGCCACAACGTCTATATCATGGCCGACAAGCAGAAGAACGGCATCAAGGTGAACTTCAAGATCCGCCACA
ACATCGAGGACGGCAGCGTGCAGCTCGCCGACCACTACCAGCAGAACACCCCCATCGGCGACGGCCCCGT
GCTGCTGCCCGACAACCACTACCTGAGCACCCAGTCCGCCCTGAGCAAAGACCCCAACGAGAAGCGCGAT
CACATGGTCCTGCTGGAGTTCGTGACCGCCGCCGGGATCACTCTCGGCATGGACGAGCTGTACAAGGAAT
TCTAACTAGAGCTCGCTGATCAGCCTCGACTGTGCCTTCTAGTTGCCAGCCATCTGTTGTTTGCCCCTCC
CCCGTGCCTTCCTTGACCCTGGAAGGTGCCACTCCCACTGTCCTTTCCTAATAAAATGAGGAAATTGCAT
CGCATTGTCTGAGTAGGTGTCATTCTATTCTGGGGGGTGGGGTGGGGCAGGACAGCAAGGGGGAGGATTG
GGAAGAGAATAGCAGGCATGCTGGGGAGCGGCCGCAGGAACCCCTAGTGATGGAGTTGGCCACTCCCTCT
CTGCGCGCTCGCTCGCTCACTGAGGCCGGGCGACCAAAGGTCGCCCGACGCCCGGGCTTTGCCCGGGCGG
CCTCAGTGAGCGAGCGAGCGCGCAGCTGCCTGCAGGGGCGCCTGATGCGGTATTTTCTCCTTACGCATCT
GTGCGGTATTTCACACCGCATA
[95 nt withheld, positions 7163-7257]
T
[46 nt withheld, positions 7259-7304]
C
[141 nt withheld, positions 7306-7446]
CCTTTGACGTTGGAGTCCACGTTCTTT
[37 nt withheld, positions 7474-7510]
ACTCTATCTCGGGCTATTCTTTTGATTTATAAGGGATTTTGCCGATTTCGGTCTATTGGTTAAAAAATGA
GCTGATTTAACAAAAATTTAACGCGAATTTTAACAAAATATTAACGTTTACAATTTTATGGTGCACTCTC
AGTACAATCTGCTCTGATGCCGCATAGTTAAGCCAGCCCCGACACCCGCCAACACCCGCTGACGCGCCCT
GACGGGCTTGTCTGCTCCCGGCATCCGCTTACAGACAAGCTGTGACCGTCTCCGGGAGCTGCATGTGTCA
GAGGTTTTCACCGTCATCACCGAAACGCGCGAGACGAAAGGGCCTCGTGATACGCCTATTTTTATAGGTT
AATGTCATGATAATAATGGTTTCTTAGACGTCAGGTGGCACTTTTCGGGGAAATGTGCGCGGAACCCCTA
TTTGTTTATTTTTCTAAATACATTCAAATATGTATCCGCTCATGAGACAATAACCCTGATAAATGCTTCA
ATAATATTGAAAAAGGAAGAGTATGAGTATTCAACATTTCCGTGTCGCCCTTATTCCCTTTTTTGCGGCA
TTTTGCCTTCCTGTTTTTGCTCACCCAGAAACGCTGGTGAAAGTAAAAGATGCTGAAGATCAGTTGGGTG
CACGAGTGGGTTACATCGAACTGGATCTCAACAGCGGTAAGATCCTTGAGAGTTTTCGCCCCGAAGAACG
TTTTCCAATGATGAGCACTTTTAAAGTTCTGCTATGTGGCGCGGTATTATCCCGTATTGACGCCGGGCAA
GAGCAACTCGGTCGCCGCATACACTATTCTCAGAATGACTTGGTTGAGTACTCACCAGTCACAGAAAAGC
ATCTTACGGATGGCATGACAGTAAGAGAATTATGCAGTGCTGCCATAACCATGAGTGATAACACTGCGGC
CAACTTACTTCTGACAACGATCGGAGGACCGAAGGAGCTAACCGCTTTTTTGCACAACATGGGGGATCAT
GTAACTCGCCTTGATCGTTGGGAACCGGAGCTGAATGAAGCCATACCAAACGACGAGCGTGACACCACGA
TGCCTGTAGCAATGGCAACAACGTTGCGCAAACTATTAACTGGCGAACTACTTACTCTAGCTTCCCGGCA
ACAATTAATAGACTGGATGGAGGCGGATAAAGTTGCAGGACCACTTCTGCGCTCGGCCCTTCCGGCTGGC
TGGTTTATTGCTGATAAATCTGGAGCCGGTGAGCGTGGAAGCCGCGGTATCATTGCAGCACTGGGGCCAG
ATGGTAAGCCCTCCCGTATCGTAGTTATCTACACGACGGGGAGTCAGGCAACTATGGATGAACGAAATAG
ACAGATCGCTGAGATAGGTGCCTCACTGATTAAGCATTGGTAACTGTCAGACCAAGTTTACTCATATATA
CTTTAGATTGATTTAAAACTTCATTTTTAATTTAAAAGGATCTAGGTGAAGATCCTTTTTGATAATCTCA
TGACCAAAATCCCTTAACGTGAGTTTTCGTTCCACTGAGCGTCAGACCCCGTAGAAAAGATCAAAGGATC
TTCTTGAGATCCTTTTTTTCTGCGCGTAATCTGCTGCTTGCAAACAAAAAAACCACCGCTACCAGCGGTG
GTTTGTTTGCCGGATCAAGAGCTACCAACTCTTTTTCCGAAGGTAACTGGCTTCAGCAGAGCGCAGATAC
CAAATACTGTTCTTCTAGTGTAGCCGTAGTTAGGCCACCACTTCAAGAACTCTGTAGCACCGCCTACATA
CCTCGCTCTGCTAATCCTGTTACCAGTGGCTGCTGCCAGTGGCGATAAGTCGTGTCTTACCGGGTTGGAC
TCAAGACGATAGTTACCGGATAAGGCGCAGCGGTCGGGCTGAACGGGGGGTTCGTGCACACAGCCCAGCT
TGGAGCGAACGACCTACACCGAACTGAGATACCTACAGCGTGAGCTATGAGAAAGCGCCACGCTTCCCGA
AGGGAGAAAGGCGGACAGGTATCCGGTAAGCGGCAGGGTCGGAACAGGAGAGCGCACGAGGGAGCTTCCA
GGGGGAAACGCCTGGTATCTTTATAGTCCTGTCGGGTTTCGCCACCTCTGACTTGAGCGTCGATTTTTGT
GATGCTCGTCAGGGGGGCGGAGCCTATGGAAAAACGCCAGCAACGCGGCCTTTTTACGGTTCCTGGCCTT
TTGCTGGCCTTTTGCTCACATGT
