Features (pLannotate 1.2.2; 22 found; start..end, strand, type, name):
    143..383     +  promoter       U6 promoter: RNA polymerase III promoter for human U6 snRNA
    412..487     +  misc_RNA       gRNA scaffold: guide RNA scaffold for the Streptococcus pyogenes CRISPR/Cas9 system
    494..537     +  misc_RNA       gRNA scaffold (fragment): guide RNA scaffold for the Streptococcus pyogenes CRISPR/Cas9 system
    593..824     +  promoter       U6 promoter: RNA polymerase III promoter for human U6 snRNA
    853..928     +  misc_RNA       gRNA scaffold: guide RNA scaffold for the Streptococcus pyogenes CRISPR/Cas9 system
    997..1282    +  enhancer       CMV enhancer: human cytomegalovirus immediate early enhancer; contains an 18-bp deletion relative to the standard CMV enhancer
   1284..1398    +  promoter       chicken β-actin promoter (fragment): contains a 21-bp deletion relative to the standard chicken β-actin promoter
   1385..1511    +  promoter       chicken β-actin promoter (fragment): contains a 21-bp deletion relative to the standard chicken β-actin promoter
   1512..1739    +  intron         hybrid intron: hybrid between chicken β-actin (CBA) and minute virus of mice (MMV) introns (Gray et al., 2011)
   1877..3478    +  CDS            Cas9(N): N-terminal portion of Streptococcus pyogenes Cas9 (Zetsche et al., 2015)
   3479..5977    +  CDS            Cas9(C): C-terminal portion of Streptococcus pyogenes Cas9 (Zetsche et al., 2015)
   5978..6025    +  CDS            nucleoplasmin NLS: bipartite nuclear localization signal from nucleoplasmin
   6095..6808    +  CDS            EGFP: EGFP is a basic (constitutively fluorescent) green fluorescent protein published in 1996, derived from Aequorea victoria. It is reported to be a rapidly-maturing weak dimer with moderate acid sensitivity.
   6842..6953    +  polyA_signal   bGH poly(A) signal: bovine growth hormone polyadenylation signal
   7058..7198    +  repeat_region  AAV2 ITR: inverted terminal repeat of adeno-associated virus serotype 2 inverted
   7203..7254    -  misc_feature   bom (fragment): basis of mobility region from pBR322
   7273..7728    +  rep_origin     f1 ori (sequence partly withheld): f1 bacteriophage origin of replication; arrow indicates direction of (+) strand synthesis
   7729..7778    -  misc_feature   bom (fragment): basis of mobility region from pBR322
   7880..7915    -  CDS            rop (fragment): Rop protein, which maintains plasmids at low copy number; rop
   8010..8114    +  promoter       AmpR promoter: bla
   8115..8975    +  CDS            AmpR: β-lactamase; bla; confers resistance to ampicillin, carbenicillin, and related antibiotics
   9146..81      +  rep_origin     ori (across the origin): high-copy-number ColE1/pMB1/pBR322/pUC origin of replication
>Addgene plasmid #195495 | 2X_pX458_pSpCas9(BB)-2A-GFP_eSOX17.2_KO | addgene full sequence | sequence record 383255 | Addgene NGS Result
TATAGTCCTGTCGGGTTTCGCCACCTCTGACTTGAGCGTCGATTTTTGTGATGCTCGTCAGGGGGGCGGA
GCCTATGGAAAAACGCCAGCAACGCGGCCTTTTTACGGTTCCTGGCCTTTTGCTGGCCTTTTGCTCACAT
GTGAGGGCCTATTTCCCATGATTCCTTCATATTTGCATATACGATACAAGGCTGTTAGAGAGATAATTGG
AATTAATTTGACTGTAAACACAAAGATATTAGTACAAAATACGTGACGTAGAAAGTAATAATTTCTTGGG
TAGTTTGCAGTTTTAAAATTATGTTTTAAAATGGACTATCATATGCTTACCGTAACTTGAAAGTATTTCG
ATTTCTTGGCTTTATATATCTTGTGGAAAGGACGAAACACCGATTAGGTGGCCCCTAACACGTTTTAGAG
CTAGAAATAGCAAGTTAAAATAAGGCTAGTCCGTTATCAACTTGAAAAAGTGGCACCGAGTCGGTGCTTT
TTTGTTTTAGAGCTAGAAATAGCAAGTTAAAATAAGGCTAGTCCGTTTTTAGCGCGTGCGCCAATTCTGC
AGACAAATGGCTCTAGAGGTACCAATATGCATTTTCCCATGATTCCTTCATATTTGCATATACGATACAA
GGCTGTTAGAGAGATAATTGGAATTAATTTGACTGTAAACACAAAGATATTAGTACAAAATACGTGACGT
AGAAAGTAATAATTTCTTGGGTAGTTTGCAGTTTTAAAATTATGTTTTAAAATGGACTATCATATGCTTA
CCGTAACTTGAAAGTATTTCGATTTCTTGGCTTTATATATCTTGTGGAAAGGACGAAACACCCAAAATCC
ATGCTAGGCTCCGTTTTAGAGCTAGAAATAGCAAGTTAAAATAAGGCTAGTCCGTTATCAACTTGAAAAA
GTGGCACCGAGTCGGTGCTTTTTTGTTTTCCTGCAGGAGATTTAGCGCGTGCGCCAATTCTGCAGACAAA
TGGCTCTAGAGGTACCCGTTACATAACTTACGGTAAATGGCCCGCCTGGCTGACCGCCCAACGACCCCCG
CCCATTGACGTCAATAGTAACGCCAATAGGGACTTTCCATTGACGTCAATGGGTGGAGTATTTACGGTAA
ACTGCCCACTTGGCAGTACATCAAGTGTATCATATGCCAAGTACGCCCCCTATTGACGTCAATGACGGTA
AATGGCCCGCCTGGCATTGTGCCCAGTACATGACCTTATGGGACTTTCCTACTTGGCAGTACATCTACGT
ATTAGTCATCGCTATTACCATGGTCGAGGTGAGCCCCACGTTCTGCTTCACTCTCCCCATCTCCCCCCCC
TCCCCACCCCCAATTTTGTATTTATTTATTTTTTAATTATTTTGTGCAGCGATGGGGGCGGGGGGGGGCG
AGGCGGAGAGGTGCGGCGGCAGCCAATCAGAGCGGCGCGCTCCGAAAGTTTCCTTTTATGGCGAGGCGGC
GGCGGCGGCGGCCCTATAAAAAGCGAAGCGCGCGGCGGGCGGGAGTCGCTGCGCGCTGCCTTCGCCCCGT
GCCCCGCTCCGCCGCCGCCTCGCGCCGCCCGCCCCGGCTCTGACTGACCGCGTTACTCCCACAGGTGAGC
GGGCGGGACGGCCCTTCTCCTCCGGGCTGTAATTAGCTGAGCAAGAGGTAAGGGTTTAAGGGATGGTTGG
TTGGTGGGGTATTAATGTTTAATTACCTGGAGCACCTGCCTGAAATCACTTTTTTTCAGGTTGGACCGGT
GCCACCATGGACTATAAGGACCACGACGGAGACTACAAGGATCATGATATTGATTACAAAGACGATGACG
ATAAGATGGCCCCAAAGAAGAAGCGGAAGGTCGGTATCCACGGAGTCCCAGCAGCCGACAAGAAGTACAG
CATCGGCCTGGACATCGGCACCAACTCTGTGGGCTGGGCCGTGATCACCGACGAGTACAAGGTGCCCAGC
AAGAAATTCAAGGTGCTGGGCAACACCGACCGGCACAGCATCAAGAAGAACCTGATCGGAGCCCTGCTGT
TCGACAGCGGCGAAACAGCCGAGGCCACCCGGCTGAAGAGAACCGCCAGAAGAAGATACACCAGACGGAA
GAACCGGATCTGCTATCTGCAAGAGATCTTCAGCAACGAGATGGCCAAGGTGGACGACAGCTTCTTCCAC
AGACTGGAAGAGTCCTTCCTGGTGGAAGAGGATAAGAAGCACGAGCGGCACCCCATCTTCGGCAACATCG
TGGACGAGGTGGCCTACCACGAGAAGTACCCCACCATCTACCACCTGAGAAAGAAACTGGTGGACAGCAC
CGACAAGGCCGACCTGCGGCTGATCTATCTGGCCCTGGCCCACATGATCAAGTTCCGGGGCCACTTCCTG
ATCGAGGGCGACCTGAACCCCGACAACAGCGACGTGGACAAGCTGTTCATCCAGCTGGTGCAGACCTACA
ACCAGCTGTTCGAGGAAAACCCCATCAACGCCAGCGGCGTGGACGCCAAGGCCATCCTGTCTGCCAGACT
GAGCAAGAGCAGACGGCTGGAAAATCTGATCGCCCAGCTGCCCGGCGAGAAGAAGAATGGCCTGTTCGGA
AACCTGATTGCCCTGAGCCTGGGCCTGACCCCCAACTTCAAGAGCAACTTCGACCTGGCCGAGGATGCCA
AACTGCAGCTGAGCAAGGACACCTACGACGACGACCTGGACAACCTGCTGGCCCAGATCGGCGACCAGTA
CGCCGACCTGTTTCTGGCCGCCAAGAACCTGTCCGACGCCATCCTGCTGAGCGACATCCTGAGAGTGAAC
ACCGAGATCACCAAGGCCCCCCTGAGCGCCTCTATGATCAAGAGATACGACGAGCACCACCAGGACCTGA
CCCTGCTGAAAGCTCTCGTGCGGCAGCAGCTGCCTGAGAAGTACAAAGAGATTTTCTTCGACCAGAGCAA
GAACGGCTACGCCGGCTACATTGACGGCGGAGCCAGCCAGGAAGAGTTCTACAAGTTCATCAAGCCCATC
CTGGAAAAGATGGACGGCACCGAGGAACTGCTCGTGAAGCTGAACAGAGAGGACCTGCTGCGGAAGCAGC
GGACCTTCGACAACGGCAGCATCCCCCACCAGATCCACCTGGGAGAGCTGCACGCCATTCTGCGGCGGCA
GGAAGATTTTTACCCATTCCTGAAGGACAACCGGGAAAAGATCGAGAAGATCCTGACCTTCCGCATCCCC
TACTACGTGGGCCCTCTGGCCAGGGGAAACAGCAGATTCGCCTGGATGACCAGAAAGAGCGAGGAAACCA
TCACCCCCTGGAACTTCGAGGAAGTGGTGGACAAGGGCGCTTCCGCCCAGAGCTTCATCGAGCGGATGAC
CAACTTCGATAAGAACCTGCCCAACGAGAAGGTGCTGCCCAAGCACAGCCTGCTGTACGAGTACTTCACC
GTGTATAACGAGCTGACCAAAGTGAAATACGTGACCGAGGGAATGAGAAAGCCCGCCTTCCTGAGCGGCG
AGCAGAAAAAGGCCATCGTGGACCTGCTGTTCAAGACCAACCGGAAAGTGACCGTGAAGCAGCTGAAAGA
GGACTACTTCAAGAAAATCGAGTGCTTCGACTCCGTGGAAATCTCCGGCGTGGAAGATCGGTTCAACGCC
TCCCTGGGCACATACCACGATCTGCTGAAAATTATCAAGGACAAGGACTTCCTGGACAATGAGGAAAACG
AGGACATTCTGGAAGATATCGTGCTGACCCTGACACTGTTTGAGGACAGAGAGATGATCGAGGAACGGCT
GAAAACCTATGCCCACCTGTTCGACGACAAAGTGATGAAGCAGCTGAAGCGGCGGAGATACACCGGCTGG
GGCAGGCTGAGCCGGAAGCTGATCAACGGCATCCGGGACAAGCAGTCCGGCAAGACAATCCTGGATTTCC
TGAAGTCCGACGGCTTCGCCAACAGAAACTTCATGCAGCTGATCCACGACGACAGCCTGACCTTTAAAGA
GGACATCCAGAAAGCCCAGGTGTCCGGCCAGGGCGATAGCCTGCACGAGCACATTGCCAATCTGGCCGGC
AGCCCCGCCATTAAGAAGGGCATCCTGCAGACAGTGAAGGTGGTGGACGAGCTCGTGAAAGTGATGGGCC
GGCACAAGCCCGAGAACATCGTGATCGAAATGGCCAGAGAGAACCAGACCACCCAGAAGGGACAGAAGAA
CAGCCGCGAGAGAATGAAGCGGATCGAAGAGGGCATCAAAGAGCTGGGCAGCCAGATCCTGAAAGAACAC
CCCGTGGAAAACACCCAGCTGCAGAACGAGAAGCTGTACCTGTACTACCTGCAGAATGGGCGGGATATGT
ACGTGGACCAGGAACTGGACATCAACCGGCTGTCCGACTACGATGTGGACCATATCGTGCCTCAGAGCTT
TCTGAAGGACGACTCCATCGACAACAAGGTGCTGACCAGAAGCGACAAGAACCGGGGCAAGAGCGACAAC
GTGCCCTCCGAAGAGGTCGTGAAGAAGATGAAGAACTACTGGCGGCAGCTGCTGAACGCCAAGCTGATTA
CCCAGAGAAAGTTCGACAATCTGACCAAGGCCGAGAGAGGCGGCCTGAGCGAACTGGATAAGGCCGGCTT
CATCAAGAGACAGCTGGTGGAAACCCGGCAGATCACAAAGCACGTGGCACAGATCCTGGACTCCCGGATG
AACACTAAGTACGACGAGAATGACAAGCTGATCCGGGAAGTGAAAGTGATCACCCTGAAGTCCAAGCTGG
TGTCCGATTTCCGGAAGGATTTCCAGTTTTACAAAGTGCGCGAGATCAACAACTACCACCACGCCCACGA
CGCCTACCTGAACGCCGTCGTGGGAACCGCCCTGATCAAAAAGTACCCTAAGCTGGAAAGCGAGTTCGTG
TACGGCGACTACAAGGTGTACGACGTGCGGAAGATGATCGCCAAGAGCGAGCAGGAAATCGGCAAGGCTA
CCGCCAAGTACTTCTTCTACAGCAACATCATGAACTTTTTCAAGACCGAGATTACCCTGGCCAACGGCGA
GATCCGGAAGCGGCCTCTGATCGAGACAAACGGCGAAACCGGGGAGATCGTGTGGGATAAGGGCCGGGAT
TTTGCCACCGTGCGGAAAGTGCTGAGCATGCCCCAAGTGAATATCGTGAAAAAGACCGAGGTGCAGACAG
GCGGCTTCAGCAAAGAGTCTATCCTGCCCAAGAGGAACAGCGATAAGCTGATCGCCAGAAAGAAGGACTG
GGACCCTAAGAAGTACGGCGGCTTCGACAGCCCCACCGTGGCCTATTCTGTGCTGGTGGTGGCCAAAGTG
GAAAAGGGCAAGTCCAAGAAACTGAAGAGTGTGAAAGAGCTGCTGGGGATCACCATCATGGAAAGAAGCA
GCTTCGAGAAGAATCCCATCGACTTTCTGGAAGCCAAGGGCTACAAAGAAGTGAAAAAGGACCTGATCAT
CAAGCTGCCTAAGTACTCCCTGTTCGAGCTGGAAAACGGCCGGAAGAGAATGCTGGCCTCTGCCGGCGAA
CTGCAGAAGGGAAACGAACTGGCCCTGCCCTCCAAATATGTGAACTTCCTGTACCTGGCCAGCCACTATG
AGAAGCTGAAGGGCTCCCCCGAGGATAATGAGCAGAAACAGCTGTTTGTGGAACAGCACAAGCACTACCT
GGACGAGATCATCGAGCAGATCAGCGAGTTCTCCAAGAGAGTGATCCTGGCCGACGCTAATCTGGACAAA
GTGCTGTCCGCCTACAACAAGCACCGGGATAAGCCCATCAGAGAGCAGGCCGAGAATATCATCCACCTGT
TTACCCTGACCAATCTGGGAGCCCCTGCCGCCTTCAAGTACTTTGACACCACCATCGACCGGAAGAGGTA
CACCAGCACCAAAGAGGTGCTGGACGCCACCCTGATCCACCAGAGCATCACCGGCCTGTACGAGACACGG
ATCGACCTGTCTCAGCTGGGAGGCGACAAAAGGCCGGCGGCCACGAAAAAGGCCGGCCAGGCAAAAAAGA
AAAAGGAATTCGGCAGTGGAGAGGGCAGAGGAAGTCTGCTAACATGCGGTGACGTCGAGGAGAATCCTGG
CCCAGTGAGCAAGGGCGAGGAGCTGTTCACCGGGGTGGTGCCCATCCTGGTCGAGCTGGACGGCGACGTA
AACGGCCACAAGTTCAGCGTGTCCGGCGAGGGCGAGGGCGATGCCACCTACGGCAAGCTGACCCTGAAGT
TCATCTGCACCACCGGCAAGCTGCCCGTGCCCTGGCCCACCCTCGTGACCACCCTGACCTACGGCGTGCA
GTGCTTCAGCCGCTACCCCGACCACATGAAGCAGCACGACTTCTTCAAGTCCGCCATGCCCGAAGGCTAC
GTCCAGGAGCGCACCATCTTCTTCAAGGACGACGGCAACTACAAGACCCGCGCCGAGGTGAAGTTCGAGG
GCGACACCCTGGTGAACCGCATCGAGCTGAAGGGCATCGACTTCAAGGAGGACGGCAACATCCTGGGGCA
CAAGCTGGAGTACAACTACAACAGCCACAACGTCTATATCATGGCCGACAAGCAGAAGAACGGCATCAAG
GTGAACTTCAAGATCCGCCACAACATCGAGGACGGCAGCGTGCAGCTCGCCGACCACTACCAGCAGAACA
CCCCCATCGGCGACGGCCCCGTGCTGCTGCCCGACAACCACTACCTGAGCACCCAGTCCGCCCTGAGCAA
AGACCCCAACGAGAAGCGCGATCACATGGTCCTGCTGGAGTTCGTGACCGCCGCCGGGATCACTCTCGGC
ATGGACGAGCTGTACAAGGAATTCTAACTAGAGCTCGCTGATCAGCCTCGACTGTGCCTTCTAGTTGCCA
GCCATCTGTTGTTTGCCCCTCCCCCGTGCCTTCCTTGACCCTGGAAGGTGCCACTCCCACTGTCCTTTCC
TAATAAAATGAGGAAATTGCATCGCATTGTCTGAGTAGGTGTCATTCTATTCTGGGGGGTGGGGTGGGGC
AGGACAGCAAGGGGGAGGATTGGGAAGAGAATAGCAGGCATGCTGGGGAGCGGCCGCAGGAACCCCTAGT
GATGGAGTTGGCCACTCCCTCTCTGCGCGCTCGCTCGCTCACTGAGGCCGGGCGACCAAAGGTCGCCCGA
CGCCCGGGCTTTGCCCGGGCGGCCTCAGTGAGCGAGCGAGCGCGCAGCTGCCTGCAGGGGCGCCTGATGC
GGTATTTTCTCCTTACGCATCTGTGCGGTATTTCACACCGCATA
[95 nt withheld, positions 7255-7349]
T
[46 nt withheld, positions 7351-7396]
C
[141 nt withheld, positions 7398-7538]
CCTTTGACGTTGGAGTCCACGTTCTTT
[37 nt withheld, positions 7566-7602]
ACTCTATCTCGGGCTATTCTTTTGATTTATAAGGGATTTTGCCGATTTCGGTCTATTGGTTAAAAAATGA
GCTGATTTAACAAAAATTTAACGCGAATTTTAACAAAATATTAACGTTTACAATTTTATGGTGCACTCTC
AGTACAATCTGCTCTGATGCCGCATAGTTAAGCCAGCCCCGACACCCGCCAACACCCGCTGACGCGCCCT
GACGGGCTTGTCTGCTCCCGGCATCCGCTTACAGACAAGCTGTGACCGTCTCCGGGAGCTGCATGTGTCA
GAGGTTTTCACCGTCATCACCGAAACGCGCGAGACGAAAGGGCCTCGTGATACGCCTATTTTTATAGGTT
AATGTCATGATAATAATGGTTTCTTAGACGTCAGGTGGCACTTTTCGGGGAAATGTGCGCGGAACCCCTA
TTTGTTTATTTTTCTAAATACATTCAAATATGTATCCGCTCATGAGACAATAACCCTGATAAATGCTTCA
ATAATATTGAAAAAGGAAGAGTATGAGTATTCAACATTTCCGTGTCGCCCTTATTCCCTTTTTTGCGGCA
TTTTGCCTTCCTGTTTTTGCTCACCCAGAAACGCTGGTGAAAGTAAAAGATGCTGAAGATCAGTTGGGTG
CACGAGTGGGTTACATCGAACTGGATCTCAACAGCGGTAAGATCCTTGAGAGTTTTCGCCCCGAAGAACG
TTTTCCAATGATGAGCACTTTTAAAGTTCTGCTATGTGGCGCGGTATTATCCCGTATTGACGCCGGGCAA
GAGCAACTCGGTCGCCGCATACACTATTCTCAGAATGACTTGGTTGAGTACTCACCAGTCACAGAAAAGC
ATCTTACGGATGGCATGACAGTAAGAGAATTATGCAGTGCTGCCATAACCATGAGTGATAACACTGCGGC
CAACTTACTTCTGACAACGATCGGAGGACCGAAGGAGCTAACCGCTTTTTTGCACAACATGGGGGATCAT
GTAACTCGCCTTGATCGTTGGGAACCGGAGCTGAATGAAGCCATACCAAACGACGAGCGTGACACCACGA
TGCCTGTAGCAATGGCAACAACGTTGCGCAAACTATTAACTGGCGAACTACTTACTCTAGCTTCCCGGCA
ACAATTAATAGACTGGATGGAGGCGGATAAAGTTGCAGGACCACTTCTGCGCTCGGCCCTTCCGGCTGGC
TGGTTTATTGCTGATAAATCTGGAGCCGGTGAGCGTGGAAGCCGCGGTATCATTGCAGCACTGGGGCCAG
ATGGTAAGCCCTCCCGTATCGTAGTTATCTACACGACGGGGAGTCAGGCAACTATGGATGAACGAAATAG
ACAGATCGCTGAGATAGGTGCCTCACTGATTAAGCATTGGTAACTGTCAGACCAAGTTTACTCATATATA
CTTTAGATTGATTTAAAACTTCATTTTTAATTTAAAAGGATCTAGGTGAAGATCCTTTTTGATAATCTCA
TGACCAAAATCCCTTAACGTGAGTTTTCGTTCCACTGAGCGTCAGACCCCGTAGAAAAGATCAAAGGATC
TTCTTGAGATCCTTTTTTTCTGCGCGTAATCTGCTGCTTGCAAACAAAAAAACCACCGCTACCAGCGGTG
GTTTGTTTGCCGGATCAAGAGCTACCAACTCTTTTTCCGAAGGTAACTGGCTTCAGCAGAGCGCAGATAC
CAAATACTGTTCTTCTAGTGTAGCCGTAGTTAGGCCACCACTTCAAGAACTCTGTAGCACCGCCTACATA
CCTCGCTCTGCTAATCCTGTTACCAGTGGCTGCTGCCAGTGGCGATAAGTCGTGTCTTACCGGGTTGGAC
TCAAGACGATAGTTACCGGATAAGGCGCAGCGGTCGGGCTGAACGGGGGGTTCGTGCACACAGCCCAGCT
TGGAGCGAACGACCTACACCGAACTGAGATACCTACAGCGTGAGCTATGAGAAAGCGCCACGCTTCCCGA
AGGGAGAAAGGCGGACAGGTATCCGGTAAGCGGCAGGGTCGGAACAGGAGAGCGCACGAGGGAGCTTCCA
GGGGGAAACGCCTGGTATCTT
